>Addgene plasmid #123615 | SECURE BE3(R33A/K34A)-P2A-EGFP (pJUL1410) | depositor full sequence | sequence record 235863 | SECURE BE3(R33A/K34A)-P2A-EGFP (pJUL1410) sequence 10768 bps
AGCGGCCGCACTCCTCAGGTGCAGGCTGCCTATCAGAAGGTGGTGGCTGGTGTGGCCAATGCCCTGGCTC
ACAAATACCACTGAGATCTTTTTCCCTCTGCCAAAAATTATGGGGACATCATGAAGCCCCTTGAGCATCT
GACTTCTGGCTAATAAAGGAAATTTATTTTCATTGCAATAGTGTGTTGGAATTTTTTGTGTCTCTCACTC
GGAAGGACATATGGGAGGGCAAATCATTTAAAACATCAGAATGAGTATTTGGTTTAGAGTTTGGCAACAT
ATGCCCATATGCTGGCTGCCATGAACAAAGGTTGGCTATAAAGAGGTCATCAGTATATGAAACAGCCCCC
TGCTGTCCATTCCTTATTCCATAGAAAAGCCTTGACTTGAGGTTAGATTTTTTTTATATTTTGTTTTGTG
TTATTTTTTTCTTTAACATCCCTAAAATTTTCCTTACATGTTTTACTAGCCAGATTTTTCCTCCTCTCCT
GACTACTCCCAGTCATAGCTGTCCCTCTTCTCTTATGGAGATCCCTCGACCTGCAGCCCAAGCTTGGCGT
AATCATGGTCATAGCTGTTTCCTGTGTGAAATTGTTATCCGCTCACAATTCCACACAACATACGAGCCGG
AAGCATAAAGTGTAAAGCCTGGGGTGCCTAATGAGTGAGCTAACTCACATTAATTGCGTTGCGCTCACTG
CCCGCTTTCCAGTCGGGAAACCTGTCGTGCCAGCGGATCCGCATCTCAATTAGTCAGCAACCATAGTCCC
GCCCCTAACTCCGCCCATCCCGCCCCTAACTCCGCCCAGTTCCGCCCATTCTCCGCCCCATGGCTGACTA
ATTTTTTTTATTTATGCAGAGGCCGAGGCCGCCTCGGCCTCTGAGCTATTCCAGAAGTAGTGAGGAGGCT
TTTTTGGAGGCCTAGGCTTTTGCAAAAAGCTAACTTGTTTATTGCAGCTTATAATGGTTACAAATAAAGC
AATAGCATCACAAATTTCACAAATAAAGCATTTTTTTCACTGCATTCTAGTTGTGGTTTGTCCAAACTCA
TCAATGTATCTTATCATGTCTGGATCCGCTGCATTAATGAATCGGCCAACGCGCGGGGAGAGGCGGTTTG
CGTATTGGGCGCTCTTCCGCTTCCTCGCTCACTGACTCGCTGCGCTCGGTCGTTCGGCTGCGGCGAGCGG
TATCAGCTCACTCAAAGGCGGTAATACGGTTATCCACAGAATCAGGGGATAACGCAGGAAAGAACATGTG
AGCAAAAGGCCAGCAAAAGGCCAGGAACCGTAAAAAGGCCGCGTTGCTGGCGTTTTTCCATAGGCTCCGC
CCCCCTGACGAGCATCACAAAAATCGACGCTCAAGTCAGAGGTGGCGAAACCCGACAGGACTATAAAGAT
ACCAGGCGTTTCCCCCTGGAAGCTCCCTCGTGCGCTCTCCTGTTCCGACCCTGCCGCTTACCGGATACCT
GTCCGCCTTTCTCCCTTCGGGAAGCGTGGCGCTTTCTCATAGCTCACGCTGTAGGTATCTCAGTTCGGTG
TAGGTCGTTCGCTCCAAGCTGGGCTGTGTGCACGAACCCCCCGTTCAGCCCGACCGCTGCGCCTTATCCG
GTAACTATCGTCTTGAGTCCAACCCGGTAAGACACGACTTATCGCCACTGGCAGCAGCCACTGGTAACAG
GATTAGCAGAGCGAGGTATGTAGGCGGTGCTACAGAGTTCTTGAAGTGGTGGCCTAACTACGGCTACACT
AGAAGAACAGTATTTGGTATCTGCGCTCTGCTGAAGCCAGTTACCTTCGGAAAAAGAGTTGGTAGCTCTT
GATCCGGCAAACAAACCACCGCTGGTAGCGGTGGTTTTTTTGTTTGCAAGCAGCAGATTACGCGCAGAAA
AAAAGGATCTCAAGAAGATCCTTTGATCTTTTCTACGGGGTCTGACGCTCAGTGGAACGAAAACTCACGT
TAAGGGATTTTGGTCATGAGATTATCAAAAAGGATCTTCACCTAGATCCTTTTAAATTAAAAATGAAGTT
TTAAATCAATCTAAAGTATATATGAGTAAACTTGGTCTGACAGTTACCAATGCTTAATCAGTGAGGCACC
TATCTCAGCGATCTGTCTATTTCGTTCATCCATAGTTGCCTGACTCCCCGTCGTGTAGATAACTACGATA
CGGGAGGGCTTACCATCTGGCCCCAGTGCTGCAATGATACCGCGAGACCCACGCTCACCGGCTCCAGATT
TATCAGCAATAAACCAGCCAGCCGGAAGGGCCGAGCGCAGAAGTGGTCCTGCAACTTTATCCGCCTCCAT
CCAGTCTATTAATTGTTGCCGGGAAGCTAGAGTAAGTAGTTCGCCAGTTAATAGTTTGCGCAACGTTGTT
GCCATTGCTACAGGCATCGTGGTGTCACGCTCGTCGTTTGGTATGGCTTCATTCAGCTCCGGTTCCCAAC
GATCAAGGCGAGTTACATGATCCCCCATGTTGTGCAAAAAAGCGGTTAGCTCCTTCGGTCCTCCGATCGT
TGTCAGAAGTAAGTTGGCCGCAGTGTTATCACTCATGGTTATGGCAGCACTGCATAATTCTCTTACTGTC
ATGCCATCCGTAAGATGCTTTTCTGTGACTGGTGAGTACTCAACCAAGTCATTCTGAGAATAGTGTATGC
GGCGACCGAGTTGCTCTTGCCCGGCGTCAATACGGGATAATACCGCGCCACATAGCAGAACTTTAAAAGT
GCTCATCATTGGAAAACGTTCTTCGGGGCGAAAACTCTCAAGGATCTTACCGCTGTTGAGATCCAGTTCG
ATGTAACCCACTCGTGCACCCAACTGATCTTCAGCATCTTTTACTTTCACCAGCGTTTCTGGGTGAGCAA
AAACAGGAAGGCAAAATGCCGCAAAAAAGGGAATAAGGGCGACACGGAAATGTTGAATACTCATACTCTT
CCTTTTTCAATATTATTGAAGCATTTATCAGGGTTATTGTCTCATGAGCGGATACATATTTGAATGTATT
TAGAAAAATAAACAAATAGGGGTTCCGCGCACATTTCCCCGAAAAGTGCCACCTGGGTCGACATTGATTA
TTGACTAGTTATTAATAGTAATCAATTACGGGGTCATTAGTTCATAGCCCATATATGGAGTTCCGCGTTA
CATAACTTACGGTAAATGGCCCGCCTGGCTGACCGCCCAACGACCCCCGCCCATTGACGTCAATAATGAC
GTATGTTCCCATAGTAACGCCAATAGGGACTTTCCATTGACGTCAATGGGTGGAGTATTTACGGTAAACT
GCCCACTTGGCAGTACATCAAGTGTATCATATGCCAAGTACGCCCCCTATTGACGTCAATGACGGTAAAT
GGCCCGCCTGGCATTATGCCCAGTACATGACCTTATGGGACTTTCCTACTTGGCAGTACATCTACGTATT
AGTCATCGCTATTACCATGGTCGAGGTGAGCCCCACGTTCTGCTTCACTCTCCCCATCTCCCCCCCCTCC
CCACCCCCAATTTTGTATTTATTTATTTTTTAATTATTTTGTGCAGCGATGGGGGCGGGGGGGGGGGGGG
GGCGCGCGCCAGGCGGGGCGGGGCGGGGCGAGGGGCGGGGCGGGGCGAGGCGGAGAGGTGCGGCGGCAGC
CAATCAGAGCGGCGCGCTCCGAAAGTTTCCTTTTATGGCGAGGCGGCGGCGGCGGCGGCCCTATAAAAAG
CGAAGCGCGCGGCGGGCGGGAGTCGCTGCGCGCTGCCTTCGCCCCGTGCCCCGCTCCGCCGCCGCCTCGC
GCCGCCCGCCCCGGCTCTGACTGACCGCGTTACTCCCACAGGTGAGCGGGCGGGACGGCCCTTCTCCTCC
GGGCTGTAATTAGCGCTTGGTTTAATGACGGCTTGTTTCTTTTCTGTGGCTGCGTGAAAGCCTTGAGGGG
CTCCGGGAGGGCCCTTTGTGCGGGGGGAGCGGCTCGGGGGGTGCGTGCGTGTGTGTGTGCGTGGGGAGCG
CCGCGTGCGGCTCCGCGCTGCCCGGCGGCTGTGAGCGCTGCGGGCGCGGCGCGGGGCTTTGTGCGCTCCG
CAGTGTGCGCGAGGGGAGCGCGGCCGGGGGCGGTGCCCCGCGGTGCGGGGGGGGCTGCGAGGGGAACAAA
GGCTGCGTGCGGGGTGTGTGCGTGGGGGGGTGAGCAGGGGGTGTGGGCGCGTCGGTCGGGCTGCAACCCC
CCCTGCACCCCCCTCCCCGAGTTGCTGAGCACGGCCCGGCTTCGGGTGCGGGGCTCCGTACGGGGCGTGG
CGCGGGGCTCGCCGTGCCGGGCGGGGGGTGGCGGCAGGTGGGGGTGCCGGGCGGGGCGGGGCCGCCTCGG
GCCGGGGAGGGCTCGGGGGAGGGGCGCGGCGGCCCCCGGAGCGCCGGCGGCTGTCGAGGCGCGGCGAGCC
GCAGCCATTGCCTTTTATGGTAATCGTGCGAGAGGGCGCAGGGACTTCCTTTGTCCCAAATCTGTGCGGA
GCCGAAATCTGGGAGGCGCCGCCGCACCCCCTCTAGCGGGCGCGGGGCGAAGCGGTGCGGCGCCGGCAGG
AAGGAAATGGGCGGGGAGGGCCTTCGTGCGTCGCCGCGCCGCCGTCCCCTTCTCCCTCTCCAGCCTCGGG
GCTGTCCGCGGGGGGACGGCTGCCTTCGGGGGGGACGGGGCAGGGCGGGGTTCGGCTTCTGGCGTGTGAC
CGGCGGCTCTAGAGCCTCTGCTAACCATGTTCATGCCTTCTTCTTTTTCCTACAGCTCCTGGGCAACGTG
CTGGTTATTGTGCTGTCTCATCATTTTGGCAAAGAATTCTGCAGTCGACGGTACCGCGGGCCCGGGATCC
ACCGGTCGCCACCATGAGCTCAGAGACTGGCCCAGTGGCTGTGGACCCCACATTGAGACGGCGGATCGAG
CCCCATGAGTTTGAGGTATTCTTCGATCCGAGAGAGCTCGCTGCTGAGACCTGCCTGCTTTACGAAATTA
ATTGGGGGGGCCGGCACTCCATTTGGCGACATACATCACAGAACACTAACAAGCACGTCGAAGTCAACTT
CATCGAGAAGTTCACGACAGAAAGATATTTCTGTCCGAACACAAGGTGCAGCATTACCTGGTTTCTCAGC
TGGAGCCCATGCGGCGAATGTAGTAGGGCCATCACTGAATTCCTGTCAAGGTATCCCCACGTCACTCTGT
TTATTTACATCGCAAGGCTGTACCACCACGCTGACCCCCGCAATCGACAAGGCCTGCGGGATTTGATCTC
TTCAGGTGTGACTATCCAAATTATGACTGAGCAGGAGTCAGGATACTGCTGGAGAAACTTTGTGAATTAT
AGCCCGAGTAATGAAGCCCACTGGCCTAGGTATCCCCATCTGTGGGTACGACTGTACGTTCTTGAACTGT
ACTGCATCATACTGGGCCTGCCTCCTTGTCTCAACATTCTGAGAAGGAAGCAGCCACAGCTGACATTCTT
TACCATCGCTCTTCAGTCTTGTCATTACCAGCGACTGCCCCCACACATTCTCTGGGCCACCGGGTTGAAA
AGCGGCAGCGAGACTCCCGGGACCTCAGAGTCCGCCACACCCGAAAGTGATAAAAAGTATTCTATTGGTT
TAGCCATCGGCACTAATTCCGTTGGATGGGCTGTCATAACCGATGAATACAAAGTACCTTCAAAGAAATT
TAAGGTGTTGGGGAACACAGACCGTCATTCGATTAAAAAGAATCTTATCGGTGCCCTCCTATTCGATAGT
GGCGAAACGGCAGAGGCGACTCGCCTGAAACGAACCGCTCGGAGAAGGTATACACGTCGCAAGAACCGAA
TATGTTACTTACAAGAAATTTTTAGCAATGAGATGGCCAAAGTTGACGATTCTTTCTTTCACCGTTTGGA
AGAGTCCTTCCTTGTCGAAGAGGACAAGAAACATGAACGGCACCCCATCTTTGGAAACATAGTAGATGAG
GTGGCATATCATGAAAAGTACCCAACGATTTATCACCTCAGAAAAAAGCTAGTTGACTCAACTGATAAAG
CGGACCTGAGGTTAATCTACTTGGCTCTTGCCCATATGATAAAGTTCCGTGGGCACTTTCTCATTGAGGG
TGATCTAAATCCGGACAACTCGGATGTCGACAAACTGTTCATCCAGTTAGTACAAACCTATAATCAGTTG
TTTGAAGAGAACCCTATAAATGCAAGTGGCGTGGATGCGAAGGCTATTCTTAGCGCCCGCCTCTCTAAAT
CCCGACGGCTAGAAAACCTGATCGCACAATTACCCGGAGAGAAGAAAAATGGGTTGTTCGGTAACCTTAT
AGCGCTCTCACTAGGCCTGACACCAAATTTTAAGTCGAACTTCGACTTAGCTGAAGATGCCAAATTGCAG
CTTAGTAAGGACACGTACGATGACGATCTCGACAATCTACTGGCACAAATTGGAGATCAGTATGCGGACT
TATTTTTGGCTGCCAAAAACCTTAGCGATGCAATCCTCCTATCTGACATACTGAGAGTTAATACTGAGAT
TACCAAGGCGCCGTTATCCGCTTCAATGATCAAAAGGTACGATGAACATCACCAAGACTTGACACTTCTC
AAGGCCCTAGTCCGTCAGCAACTGCCTGAGAAATATAAGGAAATATTCTTTGATCAGTCGAAAAACGGGT
ACGCAGGTTATATTGACGGCGGAGCGAGTCAAGAGGAATTCTACAAGTTTATCAAACCCATATTAGAGAA
GATGGATGGGACGGAAGAGTTGCTTGTAAAACTCAATCGCGAAGATCTACTGCGAAAGCAGCGGACTTTC
GACAACGGTAGCATTCCACATCAAATCCACTTAGGCGAATTGCATGCTATACTTAGAAGGCAGGAGGATT
TTTATCCGTTCCTCAAAGACAATCGTGAAAAGATTGAGAAAATCCTAACCTTTCGCATACCTTACTATGT
GGGACCCCTGGCCCGAGGGAACTCTCGGTTCGCATGGATGACAAGAAAGTCCGAAGAAACGATTACTCCA
TGGAATTTTGAGGAAGTTGTCGATAAAGGTGCGTCAGCTCAATCGTTCATCGAGAGGATGACCAACTTTG
ACAAGAATTTACCGAACGAAAAAGTATTGCCTAAGCACAGTTTACTTTACGAGTATTTCACAGTGTACAA
TGAACTCACGAAAGTTAAGTATGTCACTGAGGGCATGCGTAAACCCGCCTTTCTAAGCGGAGAACAGAAG
AAAGCAATAGTAGATCTGTTATTCAAGACCAACCGCAAAGTGACAGTTAAGCAATTGAAAGAGGACTACT
TTAAGAAAATTGAATGCTTCGATTCTGTCGAGATCTCCGGGGTAGAAGATCGATTTAATGCGTCACTTGG
TACGTATCATGACCTCCTAAAGATAATTAAAGATAAGGACTTCCTGGATAACGAAGAGAATGAAGATATC
TTAGAAGATATAGTGTTGACTCTTACCCTCTTTGAAGATCGGGAAATGATTGAGGAAAGACTAAAAACAT
ACGCTCACCTGTTCGACGATAAGGTTATGAAACAGTTAAAGAGGCGTCGCTATACGGGCTGGGGACGATT
GTCGCGGAAACTTATCAACGGGATAAGAGACAAGCAAAGTGGTAAAACTATTCTCGATTTTCTAAAGAGC
GACGGCTTCGCCAATAGGAACTTTATGCAGCTGATCCATGATGACTCTTTAACCTTCAAAGAGGATATAC
AAAAGGCACAGGTTTCCGGACAAGGGGACTCATTGCACGAACATATTGCGAATCTTGCTGGTTCGCCAGC
CATCAAAAAGGGCATACTCCAGACAGTCAAAGTAGTGGATGAGCTAGTTAAGGTCATGGGACGTCACAAA
CCGGAAAACATTGTAATCGAGATGGCACGCGAAAATCAAACGACTCAGAAGGGGCAAAAAAACAGTCGAG
AGCGGATGAAGAGAATAGAAGAGGGTATTAAAGAACTGGGCAGCCAGATCTTAAAGGAGCATCCTGTGGA
AAATACCCAATTGCAGAACGAGAAACTTTACCTCTATTACCTACAAAATGGAAGGGACATGTATGTTGAT
CAGGAACTGGACATAAACCGTTTATCTGATTACGACGTCGATCACATTGTACCCCAATCCTTTTTGAAGG
ACGATTCAATCGACAATAAAGTGCTTACACGCTCGGATAAGAACCGAGGGAAAAGTGACAATGTTCCAAG
CGAGGAAGTCGTAAAGAAAATGAAGAACTATTGGCGGCAGCTCCTAAATGCGAAACTGATAACGCAAAGA
AAGTTCGATAACTTAACTAAAGCTGAGAGGGGTGGCTTGTCTGAACTTGACAAGGCCGGATTTATTAAAC
GTCAGCTCGTGGAAACCCGCCAAATCACAAAGCATGTTGCACAGATACTAGATTCCCGAATGAATACGAA
ATACGACGAGAACGATAAGCTGATTCGGGAAGTCAAAGTAATCACTTTAAAGTCAAAATTGGTGTCGGAC
TTCAGAAAGGATTTTCAATTCTATAAAGTTAGGGAGATAAATAACTACCACCATGCGCACGACGCTTATC
TTAATGCCGTCGTAGGGACCGCACTCATTAAGAAATACCCGAAGCTAGAAAGTGAGTTTGTGTATGGTGA
TTACAAAGTTTATGACGTCCGTAAGATGATCGCGAAAAGCGAACAGGAGATAGGCAAGGCTACAGCCAAA
TACTTCTTTTATTCTAACATTATGAATTTCTTTAAGACGGAAATCACTCTGGCAAACGGAGAGATACGCA
AACGACCTTTAATTGAAACCAATGGGGAGACAGGTGAAATCGTATGGGATAAGGGCCGGGACTTCGCGAC
GGTGAGAAAAGTTTTGTCCATGCCCCAAGTCAACATAGTAAAGAAAACTGAGGTGCAGACCGGAGGGTTT
TCAAAGGAATCGATTCTTCCAAAAAGGAATAGTGATAAGCTCATCGCTCGTAAAAAGGACTGGGACCCGA
AAAAGTACGGTGGCTTCGATAGCCCTACAGTTGCCTATTCTGTCCTAGTAGTGGCAAAAGTTGAGAAGGG
AAAATCCAAGAAACTGAAGTCAGTCAAAGAATTATTGGGGATAACGATTATGGAGCGCTCGTCTTTTGAA
AAGAACCCCATCGACTTCCTTGAGGCGAAAGGTTACAAGGAAGTAAAAAAGGATCTCATAATTAAACTAC
CAAAGTATAGTCTGTTTGAGTTAGAAAATGGCCGAAAACGGATGTTGGCTAGCGCCGGAGAGCTTCAAAA
GGGGAACGAACTCGCACTACCGTCTAAATACGTGAATTTCCTGTATTTAGCGTCCCATTACGAGAAGTTG
AAAGGTTCACCTGAAGATAACGAACAGAAGCAACTTTTTGTTGAGCAGCACAAACATTATCTCGACGAAA
TCATAGAGCAAATTTCGGAATTCAGTAAGAGAGTCATCCTAGCTGATGCCAATCTGGACAAAGTATTAAG
CGCATACAACAAGCACAGGGATAAACCCATACGTGAGCAGGCGGAAAATATTATCCATTTGTTTACTCTT
ACCAACCTCGGCGCTCCAGCCGCATTCAAGTATTTTGACACAACGATAGATCGCAAACGATACACTTCTA
CCAAGGAGGTGCTAGACGCGACACTGATTCACCAATCCATCACGGGATTATATGAAACTCGGATAGATTT
GTCACAGCTTGGGGGTGACTCTGGTGGTTCTACTAATCTGTCAGATATTATTGAAAAGGAGACCGGTAAG
CAACTGGTTATCCAGGAATCCATCCTCATGCTCCCAGAGGAGGTGGAAGAAGTCATTGGGAACAAGCCGG
AAAGCGATATACTCGTGCACACCGCCTACGACGAGAGCACCGACGAGAATGTCATGCTTCTGACTAGCGA
CGCCCCTGAATACAAGCCTTGGGCTCTGGTCATACAGGATAGCAACGGTGAGAACAAGATTAAGATGCTC
TCTGGTGGTTCTCCCAAGAAGAAGAGGAAAGTCGGAGGCGGTGGAAGCGGCGCAACAAACTTCTCTCTGC
TGAAACAAGCCGGAGATGTCGAAGAGAATCCTGGACCGATGGTGAGCAAGGGCGAGGAGCTGTTCACCGG
GGTGGTGCCCATCCTGGTCGAGCTGGACGGCGACGTAAACGGCCACAAGTTCAGCGTGTCCGGCGAGGGC
GAGGGCGATGCCACCTACGGCAAGCTGACCCTGAAGTTCATCTGCACCACCGGCAAGCTGCCCGTGCCCT
GGCCCACCCTCGTGACCACCCTGACCTACGGCGTGCAGTGCTTCAGCCGCTACCCCGACCACATGAAGCA
GCACGACTTCTTCAAGTCCGCCATGCCCGAAGGCTACGTCCAGGAGCGCACCATCTTCTTCAAGGACGAC
GGCAACTACAAGACCCGCGCCGAGGTGAAGTTCGAGGGCGACACCCTGGTGAACCGCATCGAGCTGAAGG
GCATCGACTTCAAGGAGGACGGCAACATCCTGGGGCACAAGCTGGAGTACAACTACAACAGCCACAACGT
CTATATCATGGCCGACAAGCAGAAGAACGGCATCAAGGTGAACTTCAAGATCCGCCACAACATCGAGGAC
GGCAGCGTGCAGCTCGCCGACCACTACCAGCAGAACACCCCCATCGGCGACGGCCCCGTGCTGCTGCCCG
ACAACCACTACCTGAGCACCCAGTCCGCCCTGAGCAAAGACCCCAACGAGAAGCGCGATCACATGGTCCT
GCTGGAGTTCGTGACCGCCGCCGGGATCACTCTCGGCATGGACGAGCTGTACAAGTGA
Features (pLannotate 1.2.2; 22 found; start..end, strand, type, name):
     10..81      +  CDS            HBB (fragment): HBB_PONPY - Experimental evidence at transcript level: Swiss-Prot protein existence level 2. Involved in oxygen transport from the lung to the various peripheral tissues. From Pongo pygmaeus (Bornean orangutan).
    152..207     +  polyA_signal   β-globin poly(A) signal: rabbit β-globin polyadenylation signal (Gil and Proudfoot, 1987)
    590..612     -  protein_bind   lac operator (fragment): The lac repressor binds to the lac operator to inhibit transcription in E. coli. This inhibition can be relieved by adding lactose or isopropyl-β-D-thiogalactopyranoside (IPTG). lac repressor encoded by lacI
    616..646     -  promoter       lac promoter: promoter for the E. coli lac operon
    661..682     -  protein_bind   CAP binding site: CAP binding activates transcription in the presence of cAMP. E. coli catabolite activator protein
    695..734     -  CDS            lacI (fragment): lac repressor; lacI; The lac repressor binds to the lac operator to inhibit transcription in E. coli. This inhibition can be relieved by adding lactose or isopropyl-β-D-thiogalactopyranoside (IPTG).
    741..763     +  promoter       SV40 promoter (fragment): SV40 enhancer and early promoter
    787..922     +  rep_origin     SV40 ori: SV40 origin of replication
    942..1076    +  polyA_signal   SV40 poly(A) signal: SV40 polyadenylation signal
   1078..1132    -  CDS            lacI (fragment): lac repressor; lacI; The lac repressor binds to the lac operator to inhibit transcription in E. coli. This inhibition can be relieved by adding lactose or isopropyl-β-D-thiogalactopyranoside (IPTG).
   1315..1903    -  rep_origin     ori: high-copy-number ColE1/pMB1/pBR322/pUC origin of replication
   2074..2934    -  CDS            AmpR: β-lactamase; bla; confers resistance to ampicillin, carbenicillin, and related antibiotics
   2935..3039    -  promoter       AmpR promoter: bla
   3070..3449    +  enhancer       CMV enhancer: human cytomegalovirus immediate early enhancer
   3451..3728    +  promoter       chicken β-actin promoter: No description available
   3729..4745    +  intron         chimeric intron: chimera between introns from chicken β-actin and rabbit β-globin
   4794..4830    +  misc_feature   MCS (fragment): multiple cloning site
   4844..5530    +  CDS            Apobec1: ABEC1_RAT - Experimental evidence at protein level: Swiss-Prot protein existence level 1. Catalytic component of the apolipoprotein B mRNA editing enzyme complex which is responsible for the postranscriptional editing of a CAA codon for Gln to a UAA codon for stop in the APOB mRNA. May also play a role in the epigenetic regulation of gene expression by participating in DNA demethylation. From Rattus norvegicus (Rat).
   5531..5578    +  CDS            ABE(7.10) (fragment): adenine base editor comprising wild-type E. coli TadA fused to the evolved TadA*(7.10) mutant (Gaudelli et al., 2017)
   5579..9679    +  CDS            Cas9 VQR: Streptococcus pyogenes Cas9 endonuclease with the D1135V/R1335Q/T1337R mutations has an altered recognition specificity for the protospacer adjacent motif (PAM) (Kleinstiver et al., 2015)
   9692..9940    +  CDS            UGI: UNGI_BPPB2 - Experimental evidence at protein level: Swiss-Prot protein existence level 1. This protein binds specifically and reversibly to the host uracil-DNA glycosylase, preventing removal of uracil residues from PBS2 DNA by the host uracil-excision repair system. From Bacillus phage PBS2 (Bacteriophage PBS2).
  10049..10765   +  CDS            EGFP: EGFP is a basic (constitutively fluorescent) green fluorescent protein published in 1996, derived from Aequorea victoria. It is reported to be a rapidly-maturing weak dimer with moderate acid sensitivity.
