>Addgene plasmid #123615 | SECURE BE3(R33A/K34A)-P2A-EGFP (pJUL1410) | addgene full sequence | sequence record 239343 | Addgene NGS Result
AGCGGCCGCACTCCTCAGGTGCAGGCTGCCTATCAGAAGGTGGTGGCTGGTGTGGCCAATGCCCTGGCTC
ACAAATACCACTGAGATCTTTTTCCCTCTGCCAAAAATTATGGGGACATCATGAAGCCCCTTGAGCATCT
GACTTCTGGCTAATAAAGGAAATTTATTTTCATTGCAATAGTGTGTTGGAATTTTTTGTGTCTCTCACTC
GGAAGGACATATGGGAGGGCAAATCATTTAAAACATCAGAATGAGTATTTGGTTTAGAGTTTGGCAACAT
ATGCCCATATGCTGGCTGCCATGAACAAAGGTTGGCTATAAAGAGGTCATCAGTATATGAAACAGCCCCC
TGCTGTCCATTCCTTATTCCATAGAAAAGCCTTGACTTGAGGTTAGATTTTTTTTATATTTTGTTTTGTG
TTATTTTTTTCTTTAACATCCCTAAAATTTTCCTTACATGTTTTACTAGCCAGATTTTTCCTCCTCTCCT
GACTACTCCCAGTCATAGCTGTCCCTCTTCTCTTATGGAGATCCCTCGACCTGCAGCCCAAGCTTGGCGT
AATCATGGTCATAGCTGTTTCCTGTGTGAAATTGTTATCCGCTCACAATTCCACACAACATACGAGCCGG
AAGCATAAAGTGTAAAGCCTGGGGTGCCTAATGAGTGAGCTAACTCACATTAATTGCGTTGCGCTCACTG
CCCGCTTTCCAGTCGGGAAACCTGTCGTGCCAGCGGATCCGCATCTCAATTAGTCAGCAACCATAGTCCC
GCCCCTAACTCCGCCCATCCCGCCCCTAACTCCGCCCAGTTCCGCCCATTCTCCGCCCCATGGCTGACTA
ATTTTTTTTATTTATGCAGAGGCCGAGGCCGCCTCGGCCTCTGAGCTATTCCAGAAGTAGTGAGGAGGCT
TTTTTGGAGGCCTAGGCTTTTGCAAAAAGCTAACTTGTTTATTGCAGCTTATAATGGTTACAAATAAAGC
AATAGCATCACAAATTTCACAAATAAAGCATTTTTTTCACTGCATTCTAGTTGTGGTTTGTCCAAACTCA
TCAATGTATCTTATCATGTCTGGATCCGCTGCATTAATGAATCGGCCAACGCGCGGGGAGAGGCGGTTTG
CGTATTGGGCGCTCTTCCGCTTCCTCGCTCACTGACTCGCTGCGCTCGGTCGTTCGGCTGCGGCGAGCGG
TATCAGCTCACTCAAAGGCGGTAATACGGTTATCCACAGAATCAGGGGATAACGCAGGAAAGAACATGTG
AGCAAAAGGCCAGCAAAAGGCCAGGAACCGTAAAAAGGCCGCGTTGCTGGCGTTTTTCCATAGGCTCCGC
CCCCCTGACGAGCATCACAAAAATCGACGCTCAAGTCAGAGGTGGCGAAACCCGACAGGACTATAAAGAT
ACCAGGCGTTTCCCCCTGGAAGCTCCCTCGTGCGCTCTCCTGTTCCGACCCTGCCGCTTACCGGATACCT
GTCCGCCTTTCTCCCTTCGGGAAGCGTGGCGCTTTCTCATAGCTCACGCTGTAGGTATCTCAGTTCGGTG
TAGGTCGTTCGCTCCAAGCTGGGCTGTGTGCACGAACCCCCCGTTCAGCCCGACCGCTGCGCCTTATCCG
GTAACTATCGTCTTGAGTCCAACCCGGTAAGACACGACTTATCGCCACTGGCAGCAGCCACTGGTAACAG
GATTAGCAGAGCGAGGTATGTAGGCGGTGCTACAGAGTTCTTGAAGTGGTGGCCTAACTACGGCTACACT
AGAAGAACAGTATTTGGTATCTGCGCTCTGCTGAAGCCAGTTACCTTCGGAAAAAGAGTTGGTAGCTCTT
GATCCGGCAAACAAACCACCGCTGGTAGCGGTGGTTTTTTTGTTTGCAAGCAGCAGATTACGCGCAGAAA
AAAAGGATCTCAAGAAGATCCTTTGATCTTTTCTACGGGGTCTGACGCTCAGTGGAACGAAAACTCACGT
TAAGGGATTTTGGTCATGAGATTATCAAAAAGGATCTTCACCTAGATCCTTTTAAATTAAAAATGAAGTT
TTAAATCAATCTAAAGTATATATGAGTAAACTTGGTCTGACAGTTACCAATGCTTAATCAGTGAGGCACC
TATCTCAGCGATCTGTCTATTTCGTTCATCCATAGTTGCCTGACTCCCCGTCGTGTAGATAACTACGATA
CGGGAGGGCTTACCATCTGGCCCCAGTGCTGCAATGATACCGCGAGACCCACGCTCACCGGCTCCAGATT
TATCAGCAATAAACCAGCCAGCCGGAAGGGCCGAGCGCAGAAGTGGTCCTGCAACTTTATCCGCCTCCAT
CCAGTCTATTAATTGTTGCCGGGAAGCTAGAGTAAGTAGTTCGCCAGTTAATAGTTTGCGCAACGTTGTT
GCCATTGCTACAGGCATCGTGGTGTCACGCTCGTCGTTTGGTATGGCTTCATTCAGCTCCGGTTCCCAAC
GATCAAGGCGAGTTACATGATCCCCCATGTTGTGCAAAAAAGCGGTTAGCTCCTTCGGTCCTCCGATCGT
TGTCAGAAGTAAGTTGGCCGCAGTGTTATCACTCATGGTTATGGCAGCACTGCATAATTCTCTTACTGTC
ATGCCATCCGTAAGATGCTTTTCTGTGACTGGTGAGTACTCAACCAAGTCATTCTGAGAATAGTGTATGC
GGCGACCGAGTTGCTCTTGCCCGGCGTCAATACGGGATAATACCGCGCCACATAGCAGAACTTTAAAAGT
GCTCATCATTGGAAAACGTTCTTCGGGGCGAAAACTCTCAAGGATCTTACCGCTGTTGAGATCCAGTTCG
ATGTAACCCACTCGTGCACCCAACTGATCTTCAGCATCTTTTACTTTCACCAGCGTTTCTGGGTGAGCAA
AAACAGGAAGGCAAAATGCCGCAAAAAAGGGAATAAGGGCGACACGGAAATGTTGAATACTCATACTCTT
CCTTTTTCAATATTATTGAAGCATTTATCAGGGTTATTGTCTCATGAGCGGATACATATTTGAATGTATT
TAGAAAAATAAACAAATAGGGGTTCCGCGCACATTTCCCCGAAAAGTGCCACCTGGGTCGACATTGATTA
TTGACTAGTTATTAATAGTAATCAATTACGGGGTCATTAGTTCATAGCCCATATATGGAGTTCCGCGTTA
CATAACTTACGGTAAATGGCCCGCCTGGCTGACCGCCCAACGACCCCCGCCCATTGACGTCAATAATGAC
GTATGTTCCCATAGTAACGCCAATAGGGACTTTCCATTGACGTCAATGGGTGGAGTATTTACGGTAAACT
GCCCACTTGGCAGTACATCAAGTGTATCATATGCCAAGTACGCCCCCTATTGACGTCAATGACGGTAAAT
GGCCCGCCTGGCATTATGCCCAGTACATGACCTTATGGGACTTTCCTACTTGGCAGTACATCTACGTATT
AGTCATCGCTATTACCATGGTCGAGGTGAGCCCCACGTTCTGCTTCACTCTCCCCATCTCCCCCCCCTCC
CCACCCCCAATTTTGTATTTATTTATTTTTTAATTATTTTGTGCAGCGATGGGGGCGGGGGGGGGGGGGG
GGCGCGCGCCRGGGGGGGGGGGGGGGGGGGGGGGGGGGGGGGGGGSGGGGCGGAGAGGTGCGGCGGCAGC
CAATCAGAGCGGCGCGCTCCGAAAGTTTCCTTTTATGGCGAGGCGGCGGCGGCGGCGGCCCTATAAAAAG
CGAAGCGCGCGGCGGGCGGGAGTCGCTGCGCGCTGCCTTCGCCCCGTGCCCCGCTCCGCCGCCGCCTCGC
GCCGCCCGCCCCGGCTCTGACTGACCGCGTTACTCCCACAGGTGAGCGGGCGGGACGGCCCTTCTCCTCC
GGGCTGTAATTAGCGCTTGGTTTAATGACGGCTTGTTTCTTTTCTGTGGCTGCGTGAAAGCCTTGAGGGG
CTCCGGGAGGGCCCTTTGTGCGGGGGGAGCGGCTCGGGGGGTGCGTGCGTGTGTGTGTGCGTGGGGAGCG
CCGCGTGCGGCTCCGCGCTGCCCGGCGGCTGTGAGCGCTGCGGGCGCGGCGCGGGGCTTTGTGCGCTCCG
CAGTGTGCGCGAGGGGAGCGCGGCCGGGGGCGGTGCCCCGCGGTGCGGGGGGGGCTGCGAGGGGAACAAA
GGCTGCGTGCGGGGTGTGTGCGTGGGGGGGTGAGCAGGGGGTGTGGGCGCGTCGGTCGGGCTGCAACCCC
CCCTGCACCCCCCTCCCCGAGTTGCTGAGCACGGCCCGGCTTCGGGTGCGGGGCTCCGTACGGGGCGTGG
CGCGGGGCTCGCCGTGCCGGGCGGGGGGTGGCGGCAGGTGGGGGTGCCGGGCGGGGCGGGGCCGCCTCGG
GCCGGGGAGGGCTCGGGGGAGGGGCGCGGCGGCCCCCGGAGCGCCGGCGGCTGTCGAGGCGCGGCGAGCC
GCAGCCATTGCCTTTTATGGTAATCGTGCGAGAGGGCGCAGGGACTTCCTTTGTCCCAAATCTGTGCGGA
GCCGAAATCTGGGAGGCGCCGCCGCACCCCCTCTAGCGGGCGCGGGGCGAAGCGGTGCGGCGCCGGCAGG
AAGGAAATGGGCGGGGAGGGCCTTCGTGCGTCGCCGCGCCGCCGTCCCCTTCTCCCTCTCCAGCCTCGGG
GCTGTCCGCGGGGGGACGGCTGCCTTCGGGGGGGACGGGGCAGGGCGGGGTTCGGCTTCTGGCGTGTGAC
CGGCGGCTCTAGAGCCTCTGCTAACCATGTTCATGCCTTCTTCTTTTTCCTACAGCTCCTGGGCAACGTG
CTGGTTATTGTGCTGTCTCATCATTTTGGCAAAGAATTCTGCAGTCGACGGTACCGCGGGCCCGGGATCC
ACCGGTCGCCACCATGAGCTCAGAGACTGGCCCAGTGGCTGTGGACCCCACATTGAGACGGCGGATCGAG
CCCCATGAGTTTGAGGTATTCTTCGATCCGAGAGAGCTCGCTGCTGAGACCTGCCTGCTTTACGAAATTA
ATTGGGGGGGCCGGCACTCCATTTGGCGACATACATCACAGAACACTAACAAGCACGTCGAAGTCAACTT
CATCGAGAAGTTCACGACAGAAAGATATTTCTGTCCGAACACAAGGTGCAGCATTACCTGGTTTCTCAGC
TGGAGCCCATGCGGCGAATGTAGTAGGGCCATCACTGAATTCCTGTCAAGGTATCCCCACGTCACTCTGT
TTATTTACATCGCAAGGCTGTACCACCACGCTGACCCCCGCAATCGACAAGGCCTGCGGGATTTGATCTC
TTCAGGTGTGACTATCCAAATTATGACTGAGCAGGAGTCAGGATACTGCTGGAGAAACTTTGTGAATTAT
AGCCCGAGTAATGAAGCCCACTGGCCTAGGTATCCCCATCTGTGGGTACGACTGTACGTTCTTGAACTGT
ACTGCATCATACTGGGCCTGCCTCCTTGTCTCAACATTCTGAGAAGGAAGCAGCCACAGCTGACATTCTT
TACCATCGCTCTTCAGTCTTGTCATTACCAGCGACTGCCCCCACACATTCTCTGGGCCACCGGGTTGAAA
AGCGGCAGCGAGACTCCCGGGACCTCAGAGTCCGCCACACCCGAAAGTGATAAAAAGTATTCTATTGGTT
TAGCCATCGGCACTAATTCCGTTGGATGGGCTGTCATAACCGATGAATACAAAGTACCTTCAAAGAAATT
TAAGGTGTTGGGGAACACAGACCGTCATTCGATTAAAAAGAATCTTATCGGTGCCCTCCTATTCGATAGT
GGCGAAACGGCAGAGGCGACTCGCCTGAAACGAACCGCTCGGAGAAGGTATACACGTCGCAAGAACCGAA
TATGTTACTTACAAGAAATTTTTAGCAATGAGATGGCCAAAGTTGACGATTCTTTCTTTCACCGTTTGGA
AGAGTCCTTCCTTGTCGAAGAGGACAAGAAACATGAACGGCACCCCATCTTTGGAAACATAGTAGATGAG
GTGGCATATCATGAAAAGTACCCAACGATTTATCACCTCAGAAAAAAGCTAGTTGACTCAACTGATAAAG
CGGACCTGAGGTTAATCTACTTGGCTCTTGCCCATATGATAAAGTTCCGTGGGCACTTTCTCATTGAGGG
TGATCTAAATCCGGACAACTCGGATGTCGACAAACTGTTCATCCAGTTAGTACAAACCTATAATCAGTTG
TTTGAAGAGAACCCTATAAATGCAAGTGGCGTGGATGCGAAGGCTATTCTTAGCGCCCGCCTCTCTAAAT
CCCGACGGCTAGAAAACCTGATCGCACAATTACCCGGAGAGAAGAAAAATGGGTTGTTCGGTAACCTTAT
AGCGCTCTCACTAGGCCTGACACCAAATTTTAAGTCGAACTTCGACTTAGCTGAAGATGCCAAATTGCAG
CTTAGTAAGGACACGTACGATGACGATCTCGACAATCTACTGGCACAAATTGGAGATCAGTATGCGGACT
TATTTTTGGCTGCCAAAAACCTTAGCGATGCAATCCTCCTATCTGACATACTGAGAGTTAATACTGAGAT
TACCAAGGCGCCGTTATCCGCTTCAATGATCAAAAGGTACGATGAACATCACCAAGACTTGACACTTCTC
AAGGCCCTAGTCCGTCAGCAACTGCCTGAGAAATATAAGGAAATATTCTTTGATCAGTCGAAAAACGGGT
ACGCAGGTTATATTGACGGCGGAGCGAGTCAAGAGGAATTCTACAAGTTTATCAAACCCATATTAGAGAA
GATGGATGGGACGGAAGAGTTGCTTGTAAAACTCAATCGCGAAGATCTACTGCGAAAGCAGCGGACTTTC
GACAACGGTAGCATTCCACATCAAATCCACTTAGGCGAATTGCATGCTATACTTAGAAGGCAGGAGGATT
TTTATCCGTTCCTCAAAGACAATCGTGAAAAGATTGAGAAAATCCTAACCTTTCGCATACCTTACTATGT
GGGACCCCTGGCCCGAGGGAACTCTCGGTTCGCATGGATGACAAGAAAGTCCGAAGAAACGATTACTCCA
TGGAATTTTGAGGAAGTTGTCGATAAAGGTGCGTCAGCTCAATCGTTCATCGAGAGGATGACCAACTTTG
ACAAGAATTTACCGAACGAAAAAGTATTGCCTAAGCACAGTTTACTTTACGAGTATTTCACAGTGTACAA
TGAACTCACGAAAGTTAAGTATGTCACTGAGGGCATGCGTAAACCCGCCTTTCTAAGCGGAGAACAGAAG
AAAGCAATAGTAGATCTGTTATTCAAGACCAACCGCAAAGTGACAGTTAAGCAATTGAAAGAGGACTACT
TTAAGAAAATTGAATGCTTCGATTCTGTCGAGATCTCCGGGGTAGAAGATCGATTTAATGCGTCACTTGG
TACGTATCATGACCTCCTAAAGATAATTAAAGATAAGGACTTCCTGGATAACGAAGAGAATGAAGATATC
TTAGAAGATATAGTGTTGACTCTTACCCTCTTTGAAGATCGGGAAATGATTGAGGAAAGACTAAAAACAT
ACGCTCACCTGTTCGACGATAAGGTTATGAAACAGTTAAAGAGGCGTCGCTATACGGGCTGGGGACGATT
GTCGCGGAAACTTATCAACGGGATAAGAGACAAGCAAAGTGGTAAAACTATTCTCGATTTTCTAAAGAGC
GACGGCTTCGCCAATAGGAACTTTATGCAGCTGATCCATGATGACTCTTTAACCTTCAAAGAGGATATAC
AAAAGGCACAGGTTTCCGGACAAGGGGACTCATTGCACGAACATATTGCGAATCTTGCTGGTTCGCCAGC
CATCAAAAAGGGCATACTCCAGACAGTCAAAGTAGTGGATGAGCTAGTTAAGGTCATGGGACGTCACAAA
CCGGAAAACATTGTAATCGAGATGGCACGCGAAAATCAAACGACTCAGAAGGGGCAAAAAAACAGTCGAG
AGCGGATGAAGAGAATAGAAGAGGGTATTAAAGAACTGGGCAGCCAGATCTTAAAGGAGCATCCTGTGGA
AAATACCCAATTGCAGAACGAGAAACTTTACCTCTATTACCTACAAAATGGAAGGGACATGTATGTTGAT
CAGGAACTGGACATAAACCGTTTATCTGATTACGACGTCGATCACATTGTACCCCAATCCTTTTTGAAGG
ACGATTCAATCGACAATAAAGTGCTTACACGCTCGGATAAGAACCGAGGGAAAAGTGACAATGTTCCAAG
CGAGGAAGTCGTAAAGAAAATGAAGAACTATTGGCGGCAGCTCCTAAATGCGAAACTGATAACGCAAAGA
AAGTTCGATAACTTAACTAAAGCTGAGAGGGGTGGCTTGTCTGAACTTGACAAGGCCGGATTTATTAAAC
GTCAGCTCGTGGAAACCCGCCAAATCACAAAGCATGTTGCACAGATACTAGATTCCCGAATGAATACGAA
ATACGACGAGAACGATAAGCTGATTCGGGAAGTCAAAGTAATCACTTTAAAGTCAAAATTGGTGTCGGAC
TTCAGAAAGGATTTTCAATTCTATAAAGTTAGGGAGATAAATAACTACCACCATGCGCACGACGCTTATC
TTAATGCCGTCGTAGGGACCGCACTCATTAAGAAATACCCGAAGCTAGAAAGTGAGTTTGTGTATGGTGA
TTACAAAGTTTATGACGTCCGTAAGATGATCGCGAAAAGCGAACAGGAGATAGGCAAGGCTACAGCCAAA
TACTTCTTTTATTCTAACATTATGAATTTCTTTAAGACGGAAATCACTCTGGCAAACGGAGAGATACGCA
AACGACCTTTAATTGAAACCAATGGGGAGACAGGTGAAATCGTATGGGATAAGGGCCGGGACTTCGCGAC
GGTGAGAAAAGTTTTGTCCATGCCCCAAGTCAACATAGTAAAGAAAACTGAGGTGCAGACCGGAGGGTTT
TCAAAGGAATCGATTCTTCCAAAAAGGAATAGTGATAAGCTCATCGCTCGTAAAAAGGACTGGGACCCGA
AAAAGTACGGTGGCTTCGATAGCCCTACAGTTGCCTATTCTGTCCTAGTAGTGGCAAAAGTTGAGAAGGG
AAAATCCAAGAAACTGAAGTCAGTCAAAGAATTATTGGGGATAACGATTATGGAGCGCTCGTCTTTTGAA
AAGAACCCCATCGACTTCCTTGAGGCGAAAGGTTACAAGGAAGTAAAAAAGGATCTCATAATTAAACTAC
CAAAGTATAGTCTGTTTGAGTTAGAAAATGGCCGAAAACGGATGTTGGCTAGCGCCGGAGAGCTTCAAAA
GGGGAACGAACTCGCACTACCGTCTAAATACGTGAATTTCCTGTATTTAGCGTCCCATTACGAGAAGTTG
AAAGGTTCACCTGAAGATAACGAACAGAAGCAACTTTTTGTTGAGCAGCACAAACATTATCTCGACGAAA
TCATAGAGCAAATTTCGGAATTCAGTAAGAGAGTCATCCTAGCTGATGCCAATCTGGACAAAGTATTAAG
CGCATACAACAAGCACAGGGATAAACCCATACGTGAGCAGGCGGAAAATATTATCCATTTGTTTACTCTT
ACCAACCTCGGCGCTCCAGCCGCATTCAAGTATTTTGACACAACGATAGATCGCAAACGATACACTTCTA
CCAAGGAGGTGCTAGACGCGACACTGATTCACCAATCCATCACGGGATTATATGAAACTCGGATAGATTT
GTCACAGCTTGGGGGTGACTCTGGTGGTTCTACTAATCTGTCAGATATTATTGAAAAGGAGACCGGTAAG
CAACTGGTTATCCAGGAATCCATCCTCATGCTCCCAGAGGAGGTGGAAGAAGTCATTGGGAACAAGCCGG
AAAGCGATATACTCGTGCACACCGCCTACGACGAGAGCACCGACGAGAATGTCATGCTTCTGACTAGCGA
CGCCCCTGAATACAAGCCTTGGGCTCTGGTCATACAGGATAGCAACGGTGAGAACAAGATTAAGATGCTC
TCTGGTGGTTCTCCCAAGAAGAAGAGGAAAGTCGGAGGCGGTGGAAGCGGCGCAACAAACTTCTCTCTGC
TGAAACAAGCCGGAGATGTCGAAGAGAATCCTGGACCGATGGTGAGCAAGGGCGAGGAGCTGTTCACCGG
GGTGGTGCCCATCCTGGTCGAGCTGGACGGCGACGTAAACGGCCACAAGTTCAGCGTGTCCGGCGAGGGC
GAGGGCGATGCCACCTACGGCAAGCTGACCCTGAAGTTCATCTGCACCACCGGCAAGCTGCCCGTGCCCT
GGCCCACCCTCGTGACCACCCTGACCTACGGCGTGCAGTGCTTCAGCCGCTACCCCGACCACATGAAGCA
GCACGACTTCTTCAAGTCCGCCATGCCCGAAGGCTACGTCCAGGAGCGCACCATCTTCTTCAAGGACGAC
GGCAACTACAAGACCCGCGCCGAGGTGAAGTTCGAGGGCGACACCCTGGTGAACCGCATCGAGCTGAAGG
GCATCGACTTCAAGGAGGACGGCAACATCCTGGGGCACAAGCTGGAGTACAACTACAACAGCCACAACGT
CTATATCATGGCCGACAAGCAGAAGAACGGCATCAAGGTGAACTTCAAGATCCGCCACAACATCGAGGAC
GGCAGCGTGCAGCTCGCCGACCACTACCAGCAGAACACCCCCATCGGCGACGGCCCCGTGCTGCTGCCCG
ACAACCACTACCTGAGCACCCAGTCCGCCCTGAGCAAAGACCCCAACGAGAAGCGCGATCACATGGTCCT
GCTGGAGTTCGTGACCGCCGCCGGGATCACTCTCGGCATGGACGAGCTGTACAAGTGA
Features (pLannotate 1.2.2; 22 found; start..end, strand, type, name):
     10..81      +  CDS            HBB (fragment): HBB_PONPY - Experimental evidence at transcript level: Swiss-Prot protein existence level 2. Involved in oxygen transport from the lung to the various peripheral tissues. From Pongo pygmaeus (Bornean orangutan).
    152..207     +  polyA_signal   β-globin poly(A) signal: rabbit β-globin polyadenylation signal (Gil and Proudfoot, 1987)
    590..612     -  protein_bind   lac operator (fragment): The lac repressor binds to the lac operator to inhibit transcription in E. coli. This inhibition can be relieved by adding lactose or isopropyl-β-D-thiogalactopyranoside (IPTG). lac repressor encoded by lacI
    616..646     -  promoter       lac promoter: promoter for the E. coli lac operon
    661..682     -  protein_bind   CAP binding site: CAP binding activates transcription in the presence of cAMP. E. coli catabolite activator protein
    695..734     -  CDS            lacI (fragment): lac repressor; lacI; The lac repressor binds to the lac operator to inhibit transcription in E. coli. This inhibition can be relieved by adding lactose or isopropyl-β-D-thiogalactopyranoside (IPTG).
    741..763     +  promoter       SV40 promoter (fragment): SV40 enhancer and early promoter
    787..922     +  rep_origin     SV40 ori: SV40 origin of replication
    942..1076    +  polyA_signal   SV40 poly(A) signal: SV40 polyadenylation signal
   1078..1132    -  CDS            lacI (fragment): lac repressor; lacI; The lac repressor binds to the lac operator to inhibit transcription in E. coli. This inhibition can be relieved by adding lactose or isopropyl-β-D-thiogalactopyranoside (IPTG).
   1315..1903    -  rep_origin     ori: high-copy-number ColE1/pMB1/pBR322/pUC origin of replication
   2074..2934    -  CDS            AmpR: β-lactamase; bla; confers resistance to ampicillin, carbenicillin, and related antibiotics
   2935..3039    -  promoter       AmpR promoter: bla
   3070..3449    +  enhancer       CMV enhancer: human cytomegalovirus immediate early enhancer
   3451..3728    +  promoter       chicken β-actin promoter: No description available
   3729..4745    +  intron         chimeric intron: chimera between introns from chicken β-actin and rabbit β-globin
   4794..4830    +  misc_feature   MCS (fragment): multiple cloning site
   4844..5530    +  CDS            Apobec1: ABEC1_RAT - Experimental evidence at protein level: Swiss-Prot protein existence level 1. Catalytic component of the apolipoprotein B mRNA editing enzyme complex which is responsible for the postranscriptional editing of a CAA codon for Gln to a UAA codon for stop in the APOB mRNA. May also play a role in the epigenetic regulation of gene expression by participating in DNA demethylation. From Rattus norvegicus (Rat).
   5531..5578    +  CDS            ABE(7.10) (fragment): adenine base editor comprising wild-type E. coli TadA fused to the evolved TadA*(7.10) mutant (Gaudelli et al., 2017)
   5579..9679    +  CDS            Cas9 VQR: Streptococcus pyogenes Cas9 endonuclease with the D1135V/R1335Q/T1337R mutations has an altered recognition specificity for the protospacer adjacent motif (PAM) (Kleinstiver et al., 2015)
   9692..9940    +  CDS            UGI: UNGI_BPPB2 - Experimental evidence at protein level: Swiss-Prot protein existence level 1. This protein binds specifically and reversibly to the host uracil-DNA glycosylase, preventing removal of uracil residues from PBS2 DNA by the host uracil-excision repair system. From Bacillus phage PBS2 (Bacteriophage PBS2).
  10049..10765   +  CDS            EGFP: EGFP is a basic (constitutively fluorescent) green fluorescent protein published in 1996, derived from Aequorea victoria. It is reported to be a rapidly-maturing weak dimer with moderate acid sensitivity.
