[The description below was written by a language model from this plasmid's Addgene catalogue record and pLannotate feature annotations shown in this document.]
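Description:
SECURE BE3(R33A/K34A)-P2A-EGFP (pJUL1410) is a 10.8 kb mammalian expression plasmid built on a CAG-promoter backbone derived from pSQT817. It is propagated in E. coli through a high-copy ColE1/pUC-type origin and selected with ampicillin via the AmpR (β-lactamase) cassette. The backbone also carries an SV40 origin and SV40 poly(A) signal, along with remnants of lac regulatory sequences that have no evident role in the payload.

Expression is driven by the composite CAG promoter, annotated as the CMV enhancer, chicken β-actin promoter and chimeric β-actin/β-globin intron, and is terminated by a rabbit β-globin polyadenylation signal. The roughly 5.9 kb insert encodes a single open reading frame: rat APOBEC1 cytidine deaminase carrying the R33A/K34A substitutions, an XTEN linker, human codon-optimised SpCas9 nickase (D10A), the phage-derived uracil glycosylase inhibitor UGI, an SV40 nuclear localisation signal, and then a P2A self-cleaving peptide followed by EGFP. P2A allows the base editor and EGFP to be produced as separate proteins from one transcript, so fluorescence marks, and can be used to sort, transfected cells. The automated annotation labels the linker as an ABE(7.10) fragment and the Cas9 segment as "Cas9 VQR"; these appear to be nearest-match calls, since the catalogue entry describes only an XTEN linker and D10A in SpCas9.

The construct is a SECURE variant of the BE3 cytosine base editor, associated with a study of transcriptome-wide off-target RNA editing by DNA base editors. No guide RNA cassette is annotated, so a guide would have to be supplied separately.
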