Addgene plasmid #123615: SECURE BE3(R33A/K34A)-P2A-EGFP (pJUL1410)
Purpose: CAG promoter expression plasmid for rAPOBEC1(R33A/K34A)-XTEN-hSpCas9n(D10A)-UGI-NLS(SV40)-P2A-EGFP (SECURE variant BE3-R33A/K34A).
Depositing lab: Keith Joung. Publication: Transcriptome-wide off-target RNA editing induced by CRISPR-guided DNA base editors. Grunewald J, Zhou R, Garcia SP, Iyer S, Lareau CA, Aryee MJ, Joung JK. Nature. 2019 Apr 17. pii: 10.1038/s41586-019-1161-z. doi: 10.1038/s41586-019-1161-z. PubMed 30995674.
Backbone
  Vector backbone: CAG
  Backbone manufacturer: pSQT817 (Addgene #53373)
  Backbone size w/o insert (bp): 4843
  Total vector size (bp): 10768
  Vector type: Mammalian Expression
Growth in bacteria
  Bacterial resistance: Ampicillin, 100 μg/mL
  Growth temperature: 37°C
  Growth strain: DH5alpha
  Copy number: High Copy
Gene/Insert
  Gene/Insert name: BE3(R33A/K34A)-P2A-EGFP (alt name: rAPOBEC1(R33A/K34A)-XTEN-hSpCas9n(D10A)-UGI-NLS(SV40)-P2A-EGFP)
  Species: R. norvegicus (rat), Synthetic; Streptococcus pyogenes, Bacillus subtilis bacteriophage PBS1
  Insert size (bp): 5925
  Mutation: R33A/K34A in rAPOBEC1, D10A in SpCas9
  Promoter: CAG
  Cloning method: Gibson Cloning
  Sequencing primers: 5′ CTCTGCTAACCATGTTCATGCC; 3′ CAGAGGGAAAAAGATCTCAGTGG
Resource information
  A portion of this plasmid was derived from a plasmid made by: Liu Lab (BE3, Addgene #73021) and Benjamin Kleinstiver (BPK4335)
Terms and licenses: Academic/Nonprofit Terms; Industry Terms: Not Available to Industry
How to cite: SECURE BE3(R33A/K34A)-P2A-EGFP (pJUL1410) was a gift from Keith Joung (Addgene plasmid # 123615 ; http://n2t.net/addgene:123615 ; RRID:Addgene_123615)
